LOCUS       Exported 7824 bp ds-DNA circular SYN 12-MAY-2021
DEFINITION  synthetic circular DNA
ACCESSION   .
VERSION     .
KEYWORDS    pCMV4-p105
SOURCE      synthetic DNA construct
  ORGANISM  synthetic DNA construct
REFERENCE   1 (bases 1 to 7824)
  AUTHORS   Beraud C, Sun SC, Ganchi P, Ballard DW, Greene WC
  TITLE     Human T-cell leukemia virus type I Tax associates with and is
            negatively regulated by the NF-kappa B2 p100 gene product:
            implications for viral latency.
  JOURNAL   Mol Cell Biol. 1994 Feb . 14(2):1374-82.
  PUBMED    8289813
REFERENCE   2 (bases 1 to 7824)
  AUTHORS   .
  TITLE     Direct Submission
  JOURNAL   Exported May 12, 2021 from SnapGene Server 1.1.58
            http://www.snapgene.com
FEATURES             Location/Qualifiers
     source          1..7824
                     /organism="synthetic DNA construct"
                     /mol_type="other DNA"
     primer_bind     1..17
                     /label=M13 fwd
                     /note="common sequencing primer, one of multiple similar
                     variants"
     enhancer        178..557
                     /label=CMV enhancer
                     /note="human cytomegalovirus immediate early enhancer"
     promoter        558..761
                     /label=CMV promoter
                     /note="human cytomegalovirus (CMV) immediate early
                     promoter"
     primer_bind     712..732
                     /label=CMV-F
                     /note="Human CMV immediate early promoter, forward primer"
     primer_bind     complement(4051..4070)
                     /label=hGH-PA-R
                     /note="Human growth hormone terminator, reverse primer"
     primer_bind     complement(4498..4518)
                     /label=pBABE 3'
                     /note="SV40 enhancer, reverse primer for pBABE vectors"
     promoter        4503..4832
                     /label=SV40 promoter
                     /note="SV40 enhancer and early promoter"
     rep_origin      4683..4818
                     /label=SV40 ori
                     /note="SV40 origin of replication"
     primer_bind     4745..4764
                     /label=SV40pro-F
                     /note="SV40 promoter/origin, forward primer"
     intron          4871..4967
                     /label=SV40 intron
                     /note="modified SV40 intron with splice donor and acceptor
                     sites"
     primer_bind     complement(5043..5062)
                     /label=T7
                     /note="T7 promoter, forward primer"
     promoter        complement(5044..5062)
                     /label=T7 promoter
                     /note="promoter for bacteriophage T7 RNA polymerase"
     primer_bind     complement(5076..5092)
                     /label=M13 rev
                     /note="common sequencing primer, one of multiple similar
                     variants"
     primer_bind     complement(5076..5092)
                     /label=M13 Reverse
                     /note="In lacZ gene. Also called M13-rev"
     primer_bind     complement(5089..5111)
                     /label=M13/pUC Reverse
                     /note="In lacZ gene"
     protein_bind    5100..5116
                     /label=lac operator
                     /bound_moiety="lac repressor encoded by lacI"
                     /note="The lac repressor binds to the lac operator to
                     inhibit transcription in E. coli. This inhibition can be
                     relieved by adding lactose or
                     isopropyl-beta-D-thiogalactopyranoside (IPTG)."
     promoter        complement(5124..5154)
                     /label=lac promoter
                     /note="promoter for the E. coli lac operon"
     protein_bind    5169..5190
                     /label=CAP binding site
                     /bound_moiety="E. coli catabolite activator protein"
                     /note="CAP binding activates transcription in the presence
                     of cAMP."
     primer_bind     complement(5307..5324)
                     /label=L4440
                     /note="L4440 vector, forward primer"
     rep_origin      complement(5478..6066)
                     /direction=LEFT
                     /label=ori
                     /note="high-copy-number ColE1/pMB1/pBR322/pUC origin of
                     replication"
     primer_bind     complement(5558..5577)
                     /label=pBR322ori-F
                     /note="pBR322 origin, forward primer"
     CDS             complement(6237..7097)
                     /codon_start=1
                     /gene="bla"
                     /product="beta-lactamase"
                     /label=AmpR
                     /note="confers resistance to ampicillin, carbenicillin, and
                     related antibiotics"
                     /translation="MSIQHFRVALIPFFAAFCLPVFAHPETLVKVKDAEDQLGARVGYI
                     ELDLNSGKILESFRPEERFPMMSTFKVLLCGAVLSRIDAGQEQLGRRIHYSQNDLVEYS
                     PVTEKHLTDGMTVRELCSAAITMSDNTAANLLLTTIGGPKELTAFLHNMGDHVTRLDRW
                     EPELNEAIPNDERDTTMPVAMATTLRKLLTGELLTLASRQQLIDWMEADKVAGPLLRSA
                     LPAGWFIADKSGAGERGSRGIIAALGPDGKPSRIVVIYTTGSQATMDERNRQIAEIGAS
                     LIKHW"
     primer_bind     6860..6879
                     /label=Amp-R
                     /note="Ampicillin resistance gene, reverse primer"
     promoter        complement(7098..7202)
                     /gene="bla"
                     /label=AmpR promoter
     rep_origin      7229..7684
                     /direction=RIGHT
                     /label=f1 ori
                     /note="f1 bacteriophage origin of replication; arrow
                     indicates direction of (+) strand synthesis"
     primer_bind     complement(7316..7335)
                     /label=F1ori-R
                     /note="F1 origin, reverse primer"
     primer_bind     7526..7547
                     /label=F1ori-F
                     /note="F1 origin, forward primer"
     primer_bind     7810..8
                     /label=M13/pUC Forward
                     /note="In lacZ gene"
     primer_bind     7824..17
                     /label=M13 Forward
                     /note="In lacZ gene. Also called M13-F20 or M13 (-21)
                     Forward"
ORIGIN
        1 gtaaaacgac ggccagtgcc aagctgatct atacattgaa tcaatattgg caattagcca
       61 tattagtcat tggttatata gcataaatca atattggcta ttggccattg catacgttgt
      121 atctatatca taatatgtac atttatattg gctcatgtcc aatatgaccg ccatgttgac
      181 attgattatt gactagttat taatagtaat caattacggg gtcattagtt catagcccat
      241 atatggagtt ccgcgttaca taacttacgg taaatggccc gcctggctga ccgcccaacg
      301 acccccgccc attgacgtca ataatgacgt atgttcccat agtaacgcca atagggactt
      361 tccattgacg tcaatgggtg gagtatttac ggtaaactgc ccacttggca gtacatcaag
      421 tgtatcatat gccaagtccg ccccctattg acgtcaatga cggtaaatgg cccgcctggc
      481 attatgccca gtacatgacc ttacgggact ttcctacttg gcagtacatc tacgtattag
      541 tcatcgctat taccatggtg atgcggtttt ggcagtacac caatgggcgt ggatagcggt
      601 ttgactcacg gggatttcca agtctccacc ccattgacgt caatgggagt ttgttttggc
      661 accaaaatca acgggacttt ccaaaatgtc gtaataaccc cgccccgttg acgcaaatgg
      721 gcggtaggcg tgtacggtgg gaggtctata taagcagagc tcgtttagtg aaccgtcaga
      781 attgttttta tttttaattt tctttcaaat acttccatcg aattcagatc tgcttaggag
      841 ggagagccca cccgcgccag gaggccgaac gcggactcgc cacccggctt cagaatggca
      901 gaagatgatc catatttggg aaggcctgaa caaatgtttc atttggatcc ttctttgact
      961 catacaatat ttaatccaga agtatttcaa ccacagatgg cactgccaac agcagatggc
     1021 ccataccttc aaatattaga gcaacctaaa cagagaggat ttcgtttccg ttatgtatgt
     1081 gaaggcccat cccatggtgg actacctggt gcctctagtg aaaagaacaa gaagtcttac
     1141 cctcaggtca aaatctgcaa ctatgtggga ccagcaaagg ttattgttca gttggtcaca
     1201 aatggaaaaa atatccacct gcatgcccac agcctggtgg gaaaacactg tgaggatggg
     1261 atctgcactg taactgctgg acccaaggac atggtggtcg gcttcgcaaa cctgggtata
     1321 cttcatgtga caaagaaaaa agtatttgaa acactggaag cacgaatgac agaggcgtgt
     1381 ataaggggct ataatcctgg actcttggtg caccctgacc ttgcctattt gcaagcagaa
     1441 ggtggagggg accggcagct gggagatcgg gaaaaagagc taatccgcca agcagctctg
     1501 cagcagacca aggagatgga cctcagcgtg gtgcggctca tgtttacagc ttttcttccg
     1561 gatagcactg gcagcttcac aaggcgcctg gaacccgtgg tatcagacgc catctatgac
     1621 agtaaagccc ccaatgcatc caacttgaaa attgtaagaa tggacaggac agctggatgt
     1681 gtgactggag gggaggaaat ttatcttctt tgtgacaaag ttcagaaaga tgacatccag
     1741 attcgatttt atgaagagga agaaaatggt ggagtctggg aaggatttgg agatttttcc
     1801 cccacagatg ttcatagaca atttgccatt gtcttcaaaa ctccaaagta taaagatatt
     1861 aatattacaa aaccagcctc tgtgtttgtc cagcttcgga ggaaatctga cttggaaact
     1921 agtgaaccaa aacctttcct ctactatcct gaaatcaaag ataaagaaga agtgcagagg
     1981 aaacgtcaga agctcatgcc caatttttcg gatagtttcg gcggtggtag tggtgccgga
     2041 gctggaggcg gaggcatgtt tggtagtggc ggtggaggag ggggcactgg aagtacaggt
     2101 ccagggtata gcttcccaca ctatggattt cctacttatg gtgggattac tttccatcct
     2161 ggaactacta aatctaatgc tgggatgaag catggaacca tggacactga atctaaaaag
     2221 gaccctgaag gttgtgacaa aagtgatgac aaaaacactg taaacctctt tgggaaagtt
     2281 attgaaacca cagagcaaga tcaggagccc agcgaggcca ccgttgggaa tggtgaggtc
     2341 actctaacgt atgcaacagg aacaaaagaa gagagtgctg gagttcagga taacctcttt
     2401 ctagagaagg ctatgcagct tgcaaagagg catgccaatg cccttttcga ctacgcggtg
     2461 acaggagacg tgaagatgct gctggccgtc cagcgccatc tcactgctgt gcaggatgag
     2521 aatggggaca gtgtcttaca cttagcaatc atccaccttc attctcaact tgtgagggat
     2581 ctactagaag tcacatctgg tttgatttct gatgacatta tcaacatgag aaatgatctg
     2641 taccagacgc ccttgcactt ggcagtgatc actaagcagg aagatgtggt ggaggatttg
     2701 ctgagggctg gggccgacct gagccttctg gaccgcttgg gtaactctgt tttgcaccta
     2761 gctgccaaag aaggacatga taaagttctc agtatcttac tcaagcacaa aaaggcagca
     2821 ctacttcttg accaccccaa cggggacggt ctgaatgcca ttcatctagc catgatgagc
     2881 aatagcctgc catgtttgct gctgctggtg gccgctgggg ctgacgtcaa tgctcaggag
     2941 cagaagtccg ggcgcacagc actgcacctg gctgtggagc acgacaacat ctcattggca
     3001 ggctgcctgc tcctggaggg tgatgcccat gtggacagta ctacctacga tggaaccaca
     3061 cccctgcata tagcagctgg gagagggtcc accaggctgg cagctcttct caaagcagca
     3121 ggagcagatc ccctggtgga gaactttgag cctctctatg acctggatga ctcttgggaa
     3181 aatgcaggag aggatgaagg agttgtgcct ggaaccacgc ctctagatat ggccaccagc
     3241 tggcaggtat ttgacatatt aaatgggaaa ccatatgagc cagagtttac atctgatgat
     3301 ttactagcac aaggagacat gaaacagctg gctgaagatg tgaagctgca gctgtataag
     3361 ttactagaaa ttcctgatcc agacaaaaac tgggctactc tggcgcagaa attaggtctg
     3421 gggatactta ataatgcctt ccggctgagt cctgctcctt ccaaaacact tatggacaac
     3481 tatgaggtct ctgggggtac agtcagagag ctggtggagg ccctgagaca aatgggctac
     3541 accgaagcaa ttgaagtgat ccaggcagcc tccagcccag tgaagaccac ctctcaggcc
     3601 cactcgctgc ctctctcgcc tgcctccaca aggcagcaaa tagacgagct ccgagacagt
     3661 gacagtgtct gcgacagcgg cgtggagaca tccttccgca aactcagctt taccgagtct
     3721 ctgaccagtg gtgcctcact gctaactctc aacaaaatgc cccatgatta tgggcaggaa
     3781 ggacctctag aaggcaaaat ttagaagctt gcatgcctgc aggtcgactc tagaggatcc
     3841 ttaagttaac ttaatggcat ccctgtgacc cctccccagt gcctctcctg gccctggaag
     3901 ttgccactcc agtgcccacc agccttgtcc taataaaatt aagttgcatc attttgtctg
     3961 actaggtgtc cttctataat attatggggt ggaggggggt ggtatggagc aaggggcaag
     4021 ttgggaagac aacctgtagg gcctgcgggg tctattggga accaagctgg agtgcagtgg
     4081 cacaatcttg gctcactgca atctccgcct cctgggttca agcgattctc ctgcctcagc
     4141 ctcccgagtt gttgggattc caggcatgca tgaccaggct cagctaattt ttgttttttt
     4201 ggtagagacg gggtttcacc atattggcca ggctggtctc caactcctaa tctcaggtga
     4261 tctacccacc ttggcctccc aaattgctgg gattacaggc gtgaaccact gctcccttcc
     4321 ctgtccttct gattttaaaa taactatacc agcaggagga cgtccagaca cagcataggc
     4381 tacctggcca tgcccaaccg gtgggacatt tgagttgctt gcttggcact gtcctctcat
     4441 gcgttgggtc cactcagtag atgcctgttg aattgggtac gcggccagct tggctgtgga
     4501 atgtgtgtca gttagggtgt ggaaagtccc caggctcccc agcaggcaga agtatgcaaa
     4561 gcatgcatct caattagtca gcaaccaggt gtggaaagtc cccaggctcc ccagcaggca
     4621 gaagtatgca aagcatgcat ctcaattagt cagcaaccat agtcccgccc ctaactccgc
     4681 ccatcccgcc cctaactccg cccagttccg cccattctcc gccccatggc tgactaattt
     4741 tttttattta tgcagaggcc gaggccgcct cggcctctga gctattccag aagtagtgag
     4801 gaggcttttt tggaggccta ggcttttgca aaaagctcct cgaggaactg aaaaaccaga
     4861 aagttaactg gtaagtttag tctttttgtc ttttatttca ggtcccggat ccggtggtgg
     4921 tgcaaatcaa agaactgctc ctcagtggat gttgccttta cttctaggcc tgtacggaag
     4981 tgttacttct gctctaaaag ctgctgcagg tcgactctag ggccgcgtac cgagctcgaa
     5041 ttccctatag tgagtcgtat taaattcgta atcatgtcat agctgtttcc tgtgtgaaat
     5101 tgttatccgc tcacaattcc acacaacata cgagccggaa gcataaagtg taaagcctgg
     5161 ggtgcctaat gagtgagcta actcacatta attgcgttgc gctcactgcc cgctttccag
     5221 tcgggaaacc tgtcgtgcca gctgcattaa tgaatcggcc aacgcgcggg gagaggcggt
     5281 ttgcgtattg ggcgctcttc cgcttcctcg ctcactgact cgctgcgctc ggtcgttcgg
     5341 ctgcggcgag cggtatcagc tcactcaaag gcggtaatac ggttatccac agaatcaggg
     5401 gataacgcag gaaagaacat gtgagcaaaa ggccagcaaa aggccaggaa ccgtaaaaag
     5461 gccgcgttgc tggcgttttt ccataggctc cgcccccctg acgagcatca caaaaatcga
     5521 cgctcaagtc agaggtggcg aaacccgaca ggactataaa gataccaggc gtttccccct
     5581 ggaagctccc tcgtgcgctc tcctgttccg accctgccgc ttaccggata cctgtccgcc
     5641 tttctccctt cgggaagcgt ggcgctttct catagctcac gctgtaggta tctcagttcg
     5701 gtgtaggtcg ttcgctccaa gctgggctgt gtgcacgaac cccccgttca gcccgaccgc
     5761 tgcgccttat ccggtaacta tcgtcttgag tccaacccgg taagacacga cttatcgcca
     5821 ctggcagcag ccactggtaa caggattagc agagcgaggt atgtaggcgg tgctacagag
     5881 ttcttgaagt ggtggcctaa ctacggctac actagaagaa cagtatttgg tatctgcgct
     5941 ctgctgaagc cagttacctt cggaaaaaga gttggtagct cttgatccgg caaacaaacc
     6001 accgctggta gcggtggttt ttttgtttgc aagcagcaga ttacgcgcag aaaaaaagga
     6061 tctcaagaag atcctttgat cttttctacg gggtctgacg ctcagtggaa cgaaaactca
     6121 cgttaaggga ttttggtcat gagattatca aaaaggatct tcacctagat ccttttaaat
     6181 taaaaatgaa gttttaaatc aatctaaagt atatatgagt aaacttggtc tgacagttac
     6241 caatgcttaa tcagtgaggc acctatctca gcgatctgtc tatttcgttc atccatagtt
     6301 gcctgactcc ccgtcgtgta gataactacg atacgggagg gcttaccatc tggccccagt
     6361 gctgcaatga taccgcgaga cccacgctca ccggctccag atttatcagc aataaaccag
     6421 ccagccggaa gggccgagcg cagaagtggt cctgcaactt tatccgcctc catccagtct
     6481 attaattgtt gccgggaagc tagagtaagt agttcgccag ttaatagttt gcgcaacgtt
     6541 gttgccattg ctacaggcat cgtggtgtca cgctcgtcgt ttggtatggc ttcattcagc
     6601 tccggttccc aacgatcaag gcgagttaca tgatccccca tgttgtgcaa aaaagcggtt
     6661 agctccttcg gtcctccgat cgttgtcaga agtaagttgg ccgcagtgtt atcactcatg
     6721 gttatggcag cactgcataa ttctcttact gtcatgccat ccgtaagatg cttttctgtg
     6781 actggtgagt actcaaccaa gtcattctga gaatagtgta tgcggcgacc gagttgctct
     6841 tgcccggcgt caatacggga taataccgcg ccacatagca gaactttaaa agtgctcatc
     6901 attggaaaac gttcttcggg gcgaaaactc tcaaggatct taccgctgtt gagatccagt
     6961 tcgatgtaac ccactcgtgc acccaactga tcttcagcat cttttacttt caccagcgtt
     7021 tctgggtgag caaaaacagg aaggcaaaat gccgcaaaaa agggaataag ggcgacacgg
     7081 aaatgttgaa tactcatact cttccttttt caatattatt gaagcattta tcagggttat
     7141 tgtctcatga gcggatacat atttgaatgt atttagaaaa ataaacaaat aggggttccg
     7201 cgcacatttc cccgaaaagt gccacctgnn nnnnnnnnnn nnnnnnnnnn nnnnnnnnnn
     7261 nnnnnnnnnn nnnnnnnnnn nnnnnnnnnn nnnnnnnnnn nnnnnnnnnn nnnnnnnnnn
     7321 nnnnnnnnnn nnnnnnnnnn nnnnnnnnnn nncnnnnnnn nnnnnnnnnn nnnnnnnnnn
     7381 nnnnnnnnnn nnnnnnnnnn nnnnnnnnnn nnnnnnnnnn nnnnnnnnnn nnnnnnnnnn
     7441 nnnnannnnn nnnnnnnnnn nnnnnnnnnn nnnnnnnnnn nnnnnnnnnn nnnncctttg
     7501 acgttggagt ccacgttctt taatagtgga ctcttgttcc aaactggaac aacactcaac
     7561 cctatctcgg tctattcttt tgatttataa gggattttgc cgatttcggc ctattggtta
     7621 aaaaatgagc tgatttaaca aaaatttaac gcgaatttta acaaaatatt aacgcttaca
     7681 atttccattc gccattcagg ctgcgcaact gttgggaagg gcgatcggtg cgggcctctt
     7741 cgctattacg ccagctggcg aaagggggat gtgctgcaag gcgattaagt tgggtaacgc
     7801 cagggttttc ccagtcacga cgtt
//
