[The description below was written by a language model from this plasmid's Addgene catalogue record and the feature table of its GenBank file.]
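Description:
pCMV4-p105 is a mammalian expression plasmid built on the pCMV4 backbone that carries the human NFKB1 cDNA encoding p105, the precursor of the NF-κB p50 subunit. The full sequence record is a 7,824 bp circle, consistent with an insert of roughly 3 kb in the 4,874 bp backbone. In bacteria the plasmid is maintained at high copy through a ColE1/pUC-type origin and selected with ampicillin via the bla (AmpR) gene and its own promoter. An f1 origin is also present, which permits single-stranded DNA production with helper phage.

Expression is driven by the human cytomegalovirus immediate-early enhancer and promoter. The feature table does not annotate the p105 coding sequence itself, but there is a long unannotated stretch between the CMV promoter and a human growth hormone terminator primer site. This arrangement, together with the listed CMV-F and hGH-rev sequencing primers, indicates that the insert lies in this interval and that its transcripts end in hGH 3′ processing sequences. No epitope tag or reporter is recorded. Downstream lie an SV40 enhancer/early promoter segment containing the SV40 origin, which allows episomal amplification in cells expressing large T antigen (such as COS cells), and a modified SV40 intron. Remnants of a lacZ cloning region (lac promoter and operator, CAP site, T7 promoter, M13 primer sites) are also present. The plasmid has no mammalian selectable marker, so it is suited to transient transfection.

The associated publication concerns the interaction of HTLV-I Tax with NF-κB precursor proteins, suggesting the construct was used to overexpress p105 in studies of NF-κB regulation.
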