Addgene plasmid #23288: pCMV4-p105
Depositing lab: Warner Greene. Depositing organization: J. David Gladstone Institutes. Publication: Human T-cell leukemia virus type I Tax associates with and is negatively regulated by the NF-kappa B2 p100 gene product: implications for viral latency. Beraud C, Sun SC, Ganchi P, Ballard DW, Greene WC. Mol Cell Biol. 1994 Feb . 14(2):1374-82. PubMed 8289813.
Backbone
  Vector backbone: pCMV4
  Backbone size w/o insert (bp): 4874
  Vector type: Mammalian Expression
Growth in bacteria
  Bacterial resistance: Ampicillin, 100 μg/mL
  Growth temperature: 37°C
  Growth strain: DH5alpha
  Copy number: High Copy
Gene/Insert
  Gene/Insert name: p105 (alt name: NFKB1)
  Species: H. sapiens (human)
  Entrez Gene: NFKB1 (a.k.a. CVID12, EBP-1, KBF1, NF-kB, NF-kB1, NF-kappa-B1, NF-kappaB, NF-kappabeta, NFKB-p105, NFKB-p50, NFkappaB)
  Cloning method: Restriction Enzyme
  Sequencing primers: 5′ CMV-F; 3′ hGH-rev
Terms and licenses: Academic/Nonprofit Terms; Industry Terms: Not Available to Industry
How to cite: pCMV4-p105 was a gift from Warner Greene (Addgene plasmid # 23288 ; http://n2t.net/addgene:23288 ; RRID:Addgene_23288)
