>Addgene plasmid #23288 | pCMV4-p105 | addgene partial sequence | sequence record 29913 | 23288 with CMV-F
GTCAGAATTGTTTTTATTTTTAATTTTCTTTCAAATACTTCCATCGAATTCAGATCTGCTTAGGAGGGAG
AGCCCACCCGCGCCAGGAGGCCGAACGCGGACTCGCCACCCGGCTTCAGAATGGCAGAAGATGATCCATA
TTTGGGAAGGCCTGAACAAATGTTTCATTTGGATCCTTCTTTGACTCATACAATATTTAATCCAGAAGTA
TTTCAACCACAGATGGCACTGCCAACAGCAGATGGCCCATACCTTCAAATATTAGAGCAACCTAAACAGA
GAGGATTTCGTTTCCGTTATGTATGTGAAGGCCCATCCCATGGTGGACTACCTGGTGCCTCTAGTGAAAA
GAACAAGAAGTCTTACCCTCAGGTCAAAATCTGCAACTATGTGGGACCAGCAAAGGTTATTGTTCAGTTG
GTCACAAATGGAAAAAATATCCACCTGCATGCCCACAGCCTGGTGGGAAAACACTGTGAGGATGGGATCT
GCACTGTAACTGCTGGACCCAAGGACATGGTGGTCGGCTTCGCAAACCTGGGTATACTTCATGTGACAAA
GAAAAAAGTATTTGAAACACTGGAAGCACGAATGACAGAGGCGTGTATAA
